Addgene plasmid #169747: Negative feedback (NF) plasmid
Purpose: Standalone NF circuit plasmid that has the same implementation of the NF subcircuit in Equalizers.
Depositing lab: Francois St-Pierre. Depositing organization: Baylor College of Medicine. Publication: A synthetic circuit for buffering gene dosage variation between individual mammalian cells. Yang J, Lee J, Land MA, Lai S, Igoshin OA, St-Pierre F. Nat Commun. 2021 Jul 5;12(1):4132. doi: 10.1038/s41467-021-23889-0. PubMed 34226556.
Backbone
  Vector backbone: pcDNA5/FRT
  Backbone manufacturer: Invitrogen
  Backbone size w/o insert (bp): 6113
  Total vector size (bp): 7574
  Modifications to backbone: TetO2 site and rabbit beta-globin intron II (bGlob intron) are added to the 5' UTR. Woodchuck hepatitis virus post-transcriptional regulatory element (WPRE) is added to the 3' UTR.
  Vector type: Mammalian Expression, Synthetic Biology
  Selectable markers: Hygromycin
Growth in bacteria
  Bacterial resistance: Ampicillin, 100 μg/mL
  Growth temperature: 37°C
  Growth strain: DH5alpha
  Copy number: High Copy
Gene/Insert
  Gene/Insert name: tetR-P2A-eGFP
  Species: Synthetic
  Insert size (bp): 1461
  Promoter: CMV-tetO2
  Cloning method: Gibson Cloning
  Sequencing primers: 5′ cgcaaatgggcggtaggcgtg; 3′ tagaaggcacagtcgagg
Terms and licenses: Academic/Nonprofit Terms; Industry Terms: Not Available to Industry
Depositor comments: Note that although the plasmid encodes a hygromycin resistance gene, it is not expressed from the plasmid. It is only expressed after Flp recombinase-mediated chromosomal integration of the plasmid.
How to cite: Negative feedback (NF) plasmid was a gift from Francois St-Pierre (Addgene plasmid # 169747 ; http://n2t.net/addgene:169747 ; RRID:Addgene_169747)
