[The description below was written by a language model from this plasmid's Addgene catalogue record and pLannotate feature annotations shown in this document.]
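Description:
The Negative feedback (NF) plasmid is a 7,574-bp mammalian expression and synthetic-biology construct built on the Invitrogen pcDNA5/FRT backbone. It is propagated in E. coli as a high-copy plasmid through its ColE1/pUC-type origin and selected with ampicillin via the β-lactamase gene; a fragment of the f1 origin is also present. The backbone carries an FRT site immediately upstream of a hygromycin resistance coding sequence followed by an SV40 poly(A) signal. As the depositor notes, this marker is not expressed from the plasmid itself. It becomes active only after Flp recombinase-mediated integration of the plasmid into a chromosomal FRT site, so hygromycin selection reports successful site-specific integration rather than simple transfection.

The payload is a synthetic 1,461-bp tetR-P2A-eGFP cassette driven by a CMV enhancer/promoter that has been modified with a TetO2 operator element. The annotation software labels the tetR portion as an rtTA3 fragment and the operators as fragments of other Tet-responsive promoters, which reflects sequence similarity rather than the catalogued identity. An SV40 NLS fragment is annotated at the end of the tetR region. The rabbit β-globin intron II sits in the 5' UTR, and a WPRE precedes the bGH poly(A) signal in the 3' UTR; both elements generally enhance transcript processing and expression. Because TetR binds the tet operators in its own promoter, the transcript represses its own synthesis, forming a negative autoregulatory loop, while the P2A peptide releases EGFP as a co-translated fluorescent readout of circuit output. The plasmid is a standalone version of the NF subcircuit used in the depositors' Equalizer circuits, which were designed to buffer gene dosage variation between individual mammalian cells.
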