Features (pLannotate 1.2.2; 26 found; start..end, strand, type, name):
     28..80      -  misc_feature   bom (fragment): basis of mobility region from pBR322
    235..614     +  enhancer       CMV enhancer: human cytomegalovirus immediate early enhancer
    615..813     +  promoter       CMV promoter: human cytomegalovirus (CMV) immediate early promoter
    812..833     +  promoter       PLtetO-1 promoter (fragment): modified phage lambda PL promoter with tet operator sites (Lutz and Bujard, 1997)
    839..858     +  promoter       tight TRE promoter (fragment): Tet-responsive promoter PTight, consisting of seven tet operator sequences followed by the minimal CMV promoter
    925..949     +  misc_feature   MCS (fragment): pUC18/19 multiple cloning site
    950..1010    +  promoter       SV40 promoter (fragment): SV40 early promoter
   1041..1613    +  intron         β-globin intron: intron from rabbit β-globin gene
   1636..2256    +  CDS            rtTA3 (fragment): reverse tetracycline transactivator 3 activates expression from Tet-responsive promoters in the presence of doxycycline
   2255..2273    +  CDS            SV40 NLS (fragment): nuclear localization signal of SV40 (simian virus 40) large T antigen
   2372..3088    +  CDS            EGFP: EGFP is a basic (constitutively fluorescent) green fluorescent protein published in 1996, derived from Aequorea victoria. It is reported to be a rapidly-maturing weak dimer with moderate acid sensitivity.
   3100..3488    +  misc_feature   WPRE: woodchuck hepatitis virus posttranscriptional regulatory element
   3532..3756    +  polyA_signal   bGH poly(A) signal: bovine growth hormone polyadenylation signal
   3760..3781    +  promoter       SV40 promoter (fragment): SV40 enhancer and early promoter
   3802..4035    +  rep_origin     f1 ori (fragment) (sequence partly withheld): f1 bacteriophage origin of replication; arrow indicates direction of (+) strand synthesis
   4040..4087    +  protein_bind   FRT: FLP-mediated recombination occurs in the 8-bp core sequence TCTAGAAA (Turan and Bode, 2011). FLP recombinase from the Saccharomyces cerevisiae 2μ plasmid
   4095..5117    +  CDS            HygR: aminoglycoside phosphotransferase from E. coli; aph(4)-Ia; confers resistance to hygromycin
   5127..5252    +  CDS            ble (fragment): BLE_KLEPN - Experimental evidence at protein level: Swiss-Prot protein existence level 1. Binding protein with a strong affinity to the bleomycin family of antibiotics. Binds to CL990; an antimitotic-antibiotic compound. From Klebsiella pneumoniae.
   5247..5368    +  polyA_signal   SV40 poly(A) signal: SV40 polyadenylation signal
   5441..5457    -  protein_bind   lac operator: The lac repressor binds to the lac operator to inhibit transcription in E. coli. This inhibition can be relieved by adding lactose or isopropyl-β-D-thiogalactopyranoside (IPTG). lac repressor encoded by lacI
   5465..5495    -  promoter       lac promoter: promoter for the E. coli lac operon
   5510..5531    -  protein_bind   CAP binding site: CAP binding activates transcription in the presence of cAMP. E. coli catabolite activator protein
   5544..5636    -  CDS            lacI (fragment): lac repressor; lacI; The lac repressor binds to the lac operator to inhibit transcription in E. coli. This inhibition can be relieved by adding lactose or isopropyl-β-D-thiogalactopyranoside (IPTG).
   5819..6407    -  rep_origin     ori: high-copy-number ColE1/pMB1/pBR322/pUC origin of replication
   6578..7438    -  CDS            AmpR: β-lactamase; bla; confers resistance to ampicillin, carbenicillin, and related antibiotics
   7439..7543    -  promoter       AmpR promoter: bla
>Addgene plasmid #169747 | Negative feedback (NF) plasmid | addgene full sequence | sequence record 334455 | Addgene NGS Result
GACGGATCGGGAGATCTCCCGATCCCCTATGGTGCACTCTCAGTACAATCTGCTCTGATGCCGCATAGTT
AAGCCAGTATCTGCTCCCTGCTTGTGTGTTGGAGGTCGCTGAGTAGTGCGCGAGCAAAATTTAAGCTACA
ACAAGGCAAGGCTTGACCGACAATTGCATGAAGAATCTGCTTAGGGTTAGGCGTTTTGCGCTGCTTCGCG
ATGTACGGGCCAGATATACGCGTTGACATTGATTATTGACTAGTTATTAATAGTAATCAATTACGGGGTC
ATTAGTTCATAGCCCATATATGGAGTTCCGCGTTACATAACTTACGGTAAATGGCCCGCCTGGCTGACCG
CCCAACGACCCCCGCCCATTGACGTCAATAATGACGTATGTTCCCATAGTAACGCCAATAGGGACTTTCC
ATTGACGTCAATGGGTGGAGTATTTACGGTAAACTGCCCACTTGGCAGTACATCAAGTGTATCATATGCC
AAGTACGCCCCCTATTGACGTCAATGACGGTAAATGGCCCGCCTGGCATTATGCCCAGTACATGACCTTA
TGGGACTTTCCTACTTGGCAGTACATCTACGTATTAGTCATCGCTATTACCATGGTGATGCGGTTTTGGC
AGTACATCAATGGGCGTGGATAGCGGTTTGACTCACGGGGATTTCCAAGTCTCCACCCCATTGACGTCAA
TGGGAGTTTGTTTTGGCACCAAAATCAACGGGACTTTCCAAAATGTCGTAACAACTCCGCCCCATTGACG
CAAATGGGCGGTAGGCGTGTACGGTGGGAGGTCTATATAAGCATCCCTATCAGTGATAGAGATCAGATCT
CCCTATCAGTGATAGAGAGCTGTTTTGACCTCCATAGAAGACACCGGGACCGATCCAGCCTCCGGACTCT
AGCGTTTAAACTTAAGCTGGGTACCCGGGGATCCTCTAGGGCCTCTGAGCTATTCCAGAAGTAGTGAAGA
GGCTTTTTTGGAGGCCTAGGCTTTTGCAAAAAGCTCCGGATCGATCCTGAGAACTTCAGGGTGAGTTTGG
GGACCCTTGATTGTTCTTTCTTTTTCGCTATTGTAAAATTCATGTTATATGGAGGGGGCAAAGTTTTCAG
GGTGTTGTTTAGAATGGGAAGATGTCCCTTGTATCACCATGGACCCTCATGATAATTTTGTTTCTTTCAC
TTTCTACTCTGTTGACAACCATTGTCTCCTCTTATTTTCTTTTCATTTTCTGTAACTTTTTCGTTAAACT
TTAGCTTGCATTTGTAACGAATTTTTAAATTCACTTTTGTTTATTTGTCAGATTGTAAGTACTTTCTCTA
ATCACTTTTTTTTCAAGGCAATCAGGGTATATTATATTGTACTTCAGCACAGTTTTAGAGAACAATTGTT
ATAATTAAATGATAAGGTAGAATATTTCTGCATATAAATTCTGGCTGGCGTGGAAATATTCTTATTGGTA
GAAACAACTACATCCTGGTCATCATCCTGCCTTTCTCTTTATGGTTACAATGATATACACTGTTTGAGAT
GAGGATAAAATACTCTGAGTCCAAACCGGGCCCCTCTGCTAACCATGTTCATGCCTTCTTCTTTTTCCTA
CAGGTCCTGCAGGCGCCACCATGGAGTCTAGACTGGACAAGAGCAAAGTCATAAACTCTGCTCTGGAATT
ACTCAATGAAGTCGGTATCGAAGGCCTGACGACAAGGAAACTCGCTCAAAAGCTGGGAGTTGAGCAGCCT
ACCCTGTACTGGCACGTGAAGAACAAGCGGGCCCTGCTCGATGCCCTGGCAATCGAGATGCTGGACAGGC
ATCATACCCACTTCTGCCCCCTGGAAGGCGAGTCATGGCAAGACTTTCTGCGGAACAACGCCAAGTCATT
CCGCTGTGCTCTCCTCTCACATCGCGACGGGGCTAAAGTGCATCTCGGCACCCGCCCAACAGAGAAACAG
TACGAAACCCTGGAAAATCAGCTCGCGTTCCTGTGTCAGCAAGGCTTCTCCCTGGAGAACGCACTGTACG
CTCTGTCCGCCGTGGGCCACTTTACACTGGGCTGCGTATTGGAGGATCAGGAGCATCAAGTAGCAAAAGA
GGAAAGAGAGACACCTACCACCGATTCTATGCCCCCACTTCTGAGACAAGCAATTGAGCTGTTCGACCAT
CAGGGAGCCGAACCTGCCTTCCTTTTCGGCCTGGAACTAATCATATGTGGCCTGGAGAAACAGCTAAAGT
GCGAAAGCGGCGGGCCAAAAAAGAAGAGAAAGGGTGACGGTGCTGGTTTAATTAACATGGGAAGCGGAGC
TACTAACTTCAGCCTGCTGAAGCAGGCTGGAGACGTGGAGGAGAACCCTGGACCTGCTAGCATGGTGAGC
AAGGGCGAGGAGCTGTTCACCGGGGTGGTGCCCATCCTGGTCGAGCTGGACGGCGACGTAAACGGCCACA
AGTTCAGCGTGTCCGGCGAGGGCGAGGGCGATGCCACCTACGGCAAGCTGACCCTGAAGTTCATCTGCAC
CACCGGCAAGCTGCCCGTGCCCTGGCCCACCCTCGTGACCACCCTGACCTACGGCGTGCAGTGCTTCAGC
CGCTACCCCGACCACATGAAGCAGCACGACTTCTTCAAGTCCGCCATGCCCGAAGGCTACGTCCAGGAGC
GCACCATCTTCTTCAAGGACGACGGCAACTACAAGACCCGCGCCGAGGTGAAGTTCGAGGGCGACACCCT
GGTGAACCGCATCGAGCTGAAGGGCATCGACTTCAAGGAGGACGGCAACATCCTGGGGCACAAGCTGGAG
TACAACTACAACAGCCACAACGTCTATATCATGGCCGACAAGCAGAAGAACGGCATCAAGGTGAACTTCA
AGATCCGCCACAACATCGAGGACGGCAGCGTGCAGCTCGCCGACCACTACCAGCAGAACACCCCCATCGG
CGACGGCCCCGTGCTGCTGCCCGACAACCACTACCTGAGCACCCAGTCCGCCCTGAGCAAAGACCCCAAC
GAGAAGCGCGATCACATGGTCCTGCTGGAGTTCGTGACCGCCGCCGGGATCACTCTCGGCATGGACGAGC
TGTACAAGTAGGCGGCCGCAATCAACCTCTGGATTACAAAATTTGTGAAAGATTGACTGGTATTCTTAAC
TATGTTGCTCCTTTTACGCTATGTGGATACGCTGCTTTAATGCCTTTGTATCATGCTATTGCTTCCCGTA
TGGCTTTCATTTTCTCCTCCTTGTATAAATCCTGGTTGCTGTCTCTTTATGAGGAGTTGTGGCCCGTTGT
CAGGCAACGTGGCGTGGTGTGCACTGTGTTTGCTGACGCAACCCCCACTGGTTGGGGCATTGCCACCACC
TGTCAGCTCCTTTCCGGGACTTTCGCTTTCCCCCTCCCTATTGCCACGGCGGAACTCATCGCCGCCTGCC
TTGCCCGCTGCTGGACAGGGGCTCGGCTGTTGGGCACTGACAATTCCGTGGTGTTGTCCTCGAGTCTAGA
GGGCCCGTTTAAACCCGCTGATCAGCCTCGACTGTGCCTTCTAGTTGCCAGCCATCTGTTGTTTGCCCCT
CCCCCGTGCCTTCCTTGACCCTGGAAGGTGCCACTCCCACTGTCCTTTCCTAATAAAATGAGGAAATTGC
ATCGCATTGTCTGAGTAGGTGTCATTCTATTCTGGGGGGTGGGGTGGGGCAGGACAGCAAGGGGGAGGAT
TGGGAAGACAATAGCAGGCATGCTGGGGATGCGGTGGGCTCTATGGCTTCTGAGGCGGAAAGAACCAGCT
GGGGCTCTAGGGGGTATCCCC
[124 nt withheld, positions 3802-3925]
C
[91 nt withheld, positions 3927-4017]
AGGGTGATGGTTCACGTACCTAGAAGTTCCTATTCCGAAGTTCCTATTCTCTAGAAAGTATAGGAACTTC
CTTGGCCAAAAAGCCTGAACTCACCGCGACGTCTGTCGAGAAGTTTCTGATCGAAAAGTTCGACAGCGTC
TCCGACCTGATGCAGCTCTCGGAGGGCGAAGAATCTCGTGCTTTCAGCTTCGATGTAGGAGGGCGTGGAT
ATGTCCTGCGGGTAAATAGCTGCGCCGATGGTTTCTACAAAGATCGTTATGTTTATCGGCACTTTGCATC
GGCCGCGCTCCCGATTCCGGAAGTGCTTGACATTGGGGAATTCAGCGAGAGCCTGACCTATTGCATCTCC
CGCCGTGCACAGGGTGTCACGTTGCAAGACCTGCCTGAAACCGAACTGCCCGCTGTTCTGCAGCCGGTCG
CGGAGGCCATGGATGCGATCGCTGCGGCCGATCTTAGCCAGACGAGCGGGTTCGGCCCATTCGGACCGCA
AGGAATCGGTCAATACACTACATGGCGTGATTTCATATGCGCGATTGCTGATCCCCATGTGTATCACTGG
CAAACTGTGATGGACGACACCGTCAGTGCGTCCGTCGCGCAGGCTCTCGATGAGCTGATGCTTTGGGCCG
AGGACTGCCCCGAAGTCCGGCACCTCGTGCACGCGGATTTCGGCTCCAACAATGTCCTGACGGACAATGG
CCGCATAACAGCGGTCATTGACTGGAGCGAGGCGATGTTCGGGGATTCCCAATACGAGGTCGCCAACATC
TTCTTCTGGAGGCCGTGGTTGGCTTGTATGGAGCAGCAGACGCGCTACTTCGAGCGGAGGCATCCGGAGC
TTGCAGGATCGCCGCGGCTCCGGGCGTATATGCTCCGCATTGGTCTTGACCAACTCTATCAGAGCTTGGT
TGACGGCAATTTCGATGATGCAGCTTGGGCGCAGGGTCGATGCGACGCAATCGTCCGATCCGGAGCCGGG
ACTGTCGGGCGTACACAAATCGCCCGCAGAAGCGCGGCCGTCTGGACCGATGGCTGTGTAGAAGTACTCG
CCGATAGTGGAAACCGACGCCCCAGCACTCGTCCGAGGGCAAAGGAATAGCACGTACTACGAGATTTCGA
TTCCACCGCCGCCTTCTATGAAAGGTTGGGCTTCGGAATCGTTTTCCGGGACGCCGGCTGGATGATCCTC
CAGCGCGGGGATCTCATGCTGGAGTTCTTCGCCCACCCCAACTTGTTTATTGCAGCTTATAATGGTTACA
AATAAAGCAATAGCATCACAAATTTCACAAATAAAGCATTTTTTTCACTGCATTCTAGTTGTGGTTTGTC
CAAACTCATCAATGTATCTTATCATGTCTGTATACCGTCGACCTCTAGCTAGAGCTTGGCGTAATCATGG
TCATAGCTGTTTCCTGTGTGAAATTGTTATCCGCTCACAATTCCACACAACATACGAGCCGGAAGCATAA
AGTGTAAAGCCTGGGGTGCCTAATGAGTGAGCTAACTCACATTAATTGCGTTGCGCTCACTGCCCGCTTT
CCAGTCGGGAAACCTGTCGTGCCAGCTGCATTAATGAATCGGCCAACGCGCGGGGAGAGGCGGTTTGCGT
ATTGGGCGCTCTTCCGCTTCCTCGCTCACTGACTCGCTGCGCTCGGTCGTTCGGCTGCGGCGAGCGGTAT
CAGCTCACTCAAAGGCGGTAATACGGTTATCCACAGAATCAGGGGATAACGCAGGAAAGAACATGTGAGC
AAAAGGCCAGCAAAAGGCCAGGAACCGTAAAAAGGCCGCGTTGCTGGCGTTTTTCCATAGGCTCCGCCCC
CCTGACGAGCATCACAAAAATCGACGCTCAAGTCAGAGGTGGCGAAACCCGACAGGACTATAAAGATACC
AGGCGTTTCCCCCTGGAAGCTCCCTCGTGCGCTCTCCTGTTCCGACCCTGCCGCTTACCGGATACCTGTC
CGCCTTTCTCCCTTCGGGAAGCGTGGCGCTTTCTCATAGCTCACGCTGTAGGTATCTCAGTTCGGTGTAG
GTCGTTCGCTCCAAGCTGGGCTGTGTGCACGAACCCCCCGTTCAGCCCGACCGCTGCGCCTTATCCGGTA
ACTATCGTCTTGAGTCCAACCCGGTAAGACACGACTTATCGCCACTGGCAGCAGCCACTGGTAACAGGAT
TAGCAGAGCGAGGTATGTAGGCGGTGCTACAGAGTTCTTGAAGTGGTGGCCTAACTACGGCTACACTAGA
AGAACAGTATTTGGTATCTGCGCTCTGCTGAAGCCAGTTACCTTCGGAAAAAGAGTTGGTAGCTCTTGAT
CCGGCAAACAAACCACCGCTGGTAGCGGTGGTTTTTTTGTTTGCAAGCAGCAGATTACGCGCAGAAAAAA
AGGATCTCAAGAAGATCCTTTGATCTTTTCTACGGGGTCTGACGCTCAGTGGAACGAAAACTCACGTTAA
GGGATTTTGGTCATGAGATTATCAAAAAGGATCTTCACCTAGATCCTTTTAAATTAAAAATGAAGTTTTA
AATCAATCTAAAGTATATATGAGTAAACTTGGTCTGACAGTTACCAATGCTTAATCAGTGAGGCACCTAT
CTCAGCGATCTGTCTATTTCGTTCATCCATAGTTGCCTGACTCCCCGTCGTGTAGATAACTACGATACGG
GAGGGCTTACCATCTGGCCCCAGTGCTGCAATGATACCGCGAGACCCACGCTCACCGGCTCCAGATTTAT
CAGCAATAAACCAGCCAGCCGGAAGGGCCGAGCGCAGAAGTGGTCCTGCAACTTTATCCGCCTCCATCCA
GTCTATTAATTGTTGCCGGGAAGCTAGAGTAAGTAGTTCGCCAGTTAATAGTTTGCGCAACGTTGTTGCC
ATTGCTACAGGCATCGTGGTGTCACGCTCGTCGTTTGGTATGGCTTCATTCAGCTCCGGTTCCCAACGAT
CAAGGCGAGTTACATGATCCCCCATGTTGTGCAAAAAAGCGGTTAGCTCCTTCGGTCCTCCGATCGTTGT
CAGAAGTAAGTTGGCCGCAGTGTTATCACTCATGGTTATGGCAGCACTGCATAATTCTCTTACTGTCATG
CCATCCGTAAGATGCTTTTCTGTGACTGGTGAGTACTCAACCAAGTCATTCTGAGAATAGTGTATGCGGC
GACCGAGTTGCTCTTGCCCGGCGTCAATACGGGATAATACCGCGCCACATAGCAGAACTTTAAAAGTGCT
CATCATTGGAAAACGTTCTTCGGGGCGAAAACTCTCAAGGATCTTACCGCTGTTGAGATCCAGTTCGATG
TAACCCACTCGTGCACCCAACTGATCTTCAGCATCTTTTACTTTCACCAGCGTTTCTGGGTGAGCAAAAA
CAGGAAGGCAAAATGCCGCAAAAAAGGGAATAAGGGCGACACGGAAATGTTGAATACTCATACTCTTCCT
TTTTCAATATTATTGAAGCATTTATCAGGGTTATTGTCTCATGAGCGGATACATATTTGAATGTATTTAG
AAAAATAAACAAATAGGGGTTCCGCGCACATTTCCCCGAAAAGTGCCACCTGACGTC
